Addgene plasmid #240551: pFA6a-psfGFP-kanMX6
Purpose: Tag S. pombe genes at 3' end (C-terminal end of protein) with superfolder GFP, codon-optimized for S. pombe
Depositing lab: Silke Hauf. Depositing organization: Virginia Polytechnic Institute and State University.
Backbone
  Vector backbone: pFA6a
  Vector type: Yeast Expression
  Selectable markers: Neomycin (select with G418)
Growth in bacteria
  Bacterial resistance: Ampicillin, 100 μg/mL
  Growth temperature: 37°C
  Growth strain: DH5alpha
  Copy number: High Copy
Gene/Insert
  Gene/Insert name: psfGFP
  Species: Synthetic
  Insert size (bp): 714
  Cloning method: Restriction Enzyme; 5′ cloning site PacI (not destroyed); 3′ cloning site AscI (not destroyed)
Terms and licenses: Academic/Nonprofit Terms; Industry Terms: Not Available to Industry
Depositor comments: sfGFP amino acid sequence as in GenBank: ADW83736.1
How to cite: pFA6a-psfGFP-kanMX6 was a gift from Silke Hauf (Addgene plasmid # 240551 ; http://n2t.net/addgene:240551 ; RRID:Addgene_240551)
