[The description below was written by a language model from this plasmid's Addgene catalogue record and pLannotate feature annotations shown in this document.]
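Description:
pFA6a-psfGFP-kanMX6 is a pFA6a-backbone tagging plasmid that serves as a template for adding superfolder GFP to the 3' end of Schizosaccharomyces pombe genes, so that the encoded proteins carry the fluorescent tag at their C-terminus. It is catalogued as a yeast expression vector, but the feature table shows no yeast replication origin and no promoter upstream of the GFP coding sequence. This fits the pFA6a module design, in which the tag-plus-marker cassette is typically PCR-amplified with primers carrying gene-specific homology and integrated into the chromosome by homologous recombination. Expression of the resulting fusion then depends on the native promoter of the targeted gene. In E. coli the plasmid is maintained at high copy through a ColE1/pUC-type origin and selected with ampicillin via the AmpR β-lactamase gene and its promoter.

The payload is psfGFP, a synthetic 714 bp insert encoding superfolder GFP with codons optimized for S. pombe. It sits between PacI and AscI sites that were both preserved, which allows the tag to be exchanged for others. Superfolder GFP is a rapidly maturing, constitutively fluorescent derivative of Aequorea victoria GFP. The coding sequence is followed directly by the S. cerevisiae ADH1 terminator, which supplies transcription termination for the tagged gene after integration. Downstream lies the kanMX marker cassette, which confers G418 resistance for selecting yeast integrants. T7 and SP6 promoters flank the module region, and short lacI, rop and bom fragments are annotated as backbone remnants. The construct is typically used for live-cell localization and fluorescence-based studies of endogenously expressed fission yeast proteins.
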