Features (pLannotate 1.2.2; 11 found; start..end, strand, type, name):
     64..771     +  CDS            Superfolder GFP: Superfolder GFP is a basic (constitutively fluorescent) green fluorescent protein published in 2005, derived from Aequorea victoria. It is reported to be a very rapidly-maturing weak dimer.
    795..982     +  terminator     ADH1 terminator: S. cerevisiae ADH1; transcription terminator for the S. cerevisiae alcohol dehydrogenase 1 (ADH1) gene
   1057..2413    +  gene           kanMX: yeast selectable marker conferring kanamycin resistance (Wach et al., 1994)
   2518..2536    -  promoter       T7 promoter: promoter for bacteriophage T7 RNA polymerase
   2558..2611    -  CDS            lacI (fragment): lac repressor; lacI; The lac repressor binds to the lac operator to inhibit transcription in E. coli. This inhibition can be relieved by adding lactose or isopropyl-β-D-thiogalactopyranoside (IPTG).
   2794..3382    -  rep_origin     ori: high-copy-number ColE1/pMB1/pBR322/pUC origin of replication
   3553..4413    -  CDS            AmpR: β-lactamase; bla; confers resistance to ampicillin, carbenicillin, and related antibiotics
   4414..4518    -  promoter       AmpR promoter: bla
   4613..4648    +  CDS            rop (fragment): Rop protein, which maintains plasmids at low copy number; rop
   4750..4801    +  misc_feature   bom (fragment): basis of mobility region from pBR322
   4864..4882    +  promoter       SP6 promoter: promoter for bacteriophage SP6 RNA polymerase
>Addgene plasmid #240551 | pFA6a-psfGFP-kanMX6 | addgene full sequence | sequence record 479473 | Addgene NGS Result
ACGCGGCCGCCAGCTGAAGCTTCGTACGCTGCAGGTCGACGGATCCCCGGGTTAATTAACCGTAAGGGTG
AAGAATTGTTTACTGGAGTTGTTCCTATTTTAGTTGAATTGGATGGAGATGTTAATGGTCATAAGTTTTC
TGTTCGTGGTGAAGGAGAAGGAGATGCTACTAACGGAAAATTGACACTTAAGTTTATTTGTACTACAGGT
AAACTTCCTGTTCCATGGCCTACTCTTGTTACTACATTGACATATGGTGTTCAATGCTTTGCTCGTTACC
CAGATCATATGAAGCAACATGATTTCTTTAAGTCAGCAATGCCTGAAGGATACGTTCAAGAACGTACTAT
TTCTTTTAAAGATGATGGTACTTACAAGACAAGAGCTGAGGTTAAGTTTGAAGGAGATACTTTGGTTAAC
CGAATTGAACTTAAGGGTATTGATTTTAAGGAAGATGGAAACATTCTTGGTCATAAGCTTGAATACAACT
TTAACTCACATAACGTTTACATTACTGCTGATAAGCAAAAGAATGGAATTAAAGCAAACTTTAAGATTCG
TCATAACGTTGAAGATGGTTCTGTTCAACTTGCAGATCATTACCAACAAAACACTCCAATTGGAGATGGT
CCAGTTCTTCTTCCTGATAACCATTATCTTTCTACACAATCAGTTTTGTCTAAGGATCCTAACGAAAAGA
GAGATCATATGGTTTTATTAGAATTTGTTACTGCTGCTGGTATTACACATGGTATGGATGAACTTTACAA
GTAGGGCGCGCCACTTCTAAATAAGCGAATTTCTTATGATTTATGATTTTTATTATTAAATAAGTTATAA
AAAAAATAAGTGTATACAAATTTTAAAGTGACTCTTAGGTTTTAAAACGAAAATTCTTATTCTTGAGTAA
CTCTTTCCTGTAGGTCAGGTTGCTTTCTCAGGTATAGTATGAGGTCGCTCTTATTGACCACACCTCTACC
GGCAGATCCGCTAGGGATAACAGGGTAATATAGATCTGTTTAGCTTGCCTCGTCCCCGCCGGGTCACCCG
GCCAGCGACATGGAGGCCCAGAATACCCTCCTTGACAGTCTTGACGTGCGCAGCTCAGGGGCATGATGTG
ACTGTCGCCCGTACATTTAGCCCATACATCCCCATGTATAATCATTTGCATCCATACATTTTGATGGCCG
CACGGCGCGAAGCAAAAATTACGGCTCCTCGCTGCAGACCTGCGAGCAGGGAAACGCTCCCCTCACAGAC
GCGTTGAATTGTCCCCACGCCGCGCCCCTGTAGAGAAATATAAAAGGTTAGGATTTGCCACTGAGGTTCT
TCTTTCATATACTTCCTTTTAAAATCTTGCTAGGATACAGTTCTCACATCACATCCGAACATAAACAACC
ATGGGTAAGGAAAAGACTCACGTTTCGAGGCCGCGATTAAATTCCAACATGGATGCTGATTTATATGGGT
ATAAATGGGCTCGCGATAATGTCGGGCAATCAGGTGCGACAATCTATCGATTGTATGGGAAGCCCGATGC
GCCAGAGTTGTTTCTGAAACATGGCAAAGGTAGCGTTGCCAATGATGTTACAGATGAGATGGTCAGACTA
AACTGGCTGACGGAATTTATGCCTCTTCCGACCATCAAGCATTTTATCCGTACTCCTGATGATGCATGGT
TACTCACCACTGCGATCCCCGGCAAAACAGCATTCCAGGTATTAGAAGAATATCCTGATTCAGGTGAAAA
TATTGTTGATGCGCTGGCAGTGTTCCTGCGCCGGTTGCATTCGATTCCTGTTTGTAATTGTCCTTTTAAC
AGCGATCGCGTATTTCGTCTCGCTCAGGCGCAATCACGAATGAATAACGGTTTGGTTGATGCGAGTGATT
TTGATGACGAGCGTAATGGCTGGCCTGTTGAACAAGTCTGGAAAGAAATGCATAAGCTTTTGCCATTCTC
ACCGGATTCAGTCGTCACTCATGGTGATTTCTCACTTGATAACCTTATTTTTGACGAGGGGAAATTAATA
GGTTGTATTGATGTTGGACGAGTCGGAATCGCAGACCGATACCAGGATCTTGCCATCCTATGGAACTGCC
TCGGTGAGTTTTCTCCTTCATTACAGAAACGGCTTTTTCAAAAATATGGTATTGATAATCCTGATATGAA
TAAATTGCAGTTTCATTTGATGCTCGATGAGTTTTTCTAATCAGTACTGACAATAAAAAGATTCTTGTTT
TCAAGAACTTGTCATTTGTATAGTTTTTTTATATTGTAGTTGTTCTATTTTAATCAAATGTTAGCGTGAT
TTATATTTTTTTTCGCCTCGACATCATCTGCCCAGATGCGAAGTTAAGTGCGCAGAAAGTAATATCATGC
GTCAATCGTATGTGAATGCTGGTCGCTATACTGCTGTCGATTCGATACTAACGCCGCCATCCAGTTTAAA
CGAGCTCGAATTCATCGATGATATCAGATCCACTAGTGGCCTATGCGGCCGCGGATCTGCCGGTCTCCCT
ATAGTGAGTCGTATTAATTTCGATAAGCCAGGTTAACCTGCATTAATGAATCGGCCAACGCGCGGGGAGA
GGCGGTTTGCGTATTGGGCGCTCTTCCGCTTCCTCGCTCACTGACTCGCTGCGCTCGGTCGTTCGGCTGC
GGCGAGCGGTATCAGCTCACTCAAAGGCGGTAATACGGTTATCCACAGAATCAGGGGATAACGCAGGAAA
GAACATGTGAGCAAAAGGCCAGCAAAAGGCCAGGAACCGTAAAAAGGCCGCGTTGCTGGCGTTTTTCCAT
AGGCTCCGCCCCCCTGACGAGCATCACAAAAATCGACGCTCAAGTCAGAGGTGGCGAAACCCGACAGGAC
TATAAAGATACCAGGCGTTTCCCCCTGGAAGCTCCCTCGTGCGCTCTCCTGTTCCGACCCTGCCGCTTAC
CGGATACCTGTCCGCCTTTCTCCCTTCGGGAAGCGTGGCGCTTTCTCATAGCTCACGCTGTAGGTATCTC
AGTTCGGTGTAGGTCGTTCGCTCCAAGCTGGGCTGTGTGCACGAACCCCCCGTTCAGCCCGACCGCTGCG
CCTTATCCGGTAACTATCGTCTTGAGTCCAACCCGGTAAGACACGACTTATCGCCACTGGCAGCAGCCAC
TGGTAACAGGATTAGCAGAGCGAGGTATGTAGGCGGTGCTACAGAGTTCTTGAAGTGGTGGCCTAACTAC
GGCTACACTAGAAGAACAGTATTTGGTATCTGCGCTCTGCTGAAGCCAGTTACCTTCGGAAAAAGAGTTG
GTAGCTCTTGATCCGGCAAACAAACCACCGCTGGTAGCGGTGGTTTTTTTGTTTGCAAGCAGCAGATTAC
GCGCAGAAAAAAAGGATCTCAAGAAGATCCTTTGATCTTTTCTACGGGGTCTGACGCTCAGTGGAACGAA
AACTCACGTTAAGGGATTTTGGTCATGAGATTATCAAAAAGGATCTTCACCTAGATCCTTTTAAATTAAA
AATGAAGTTTTAAATCAATCTAAAGTATATATGAGTAAACTTGGTCTGACAGTTACCAATGCTTAATCAG
TGAGGCACCTATCTCAGCGATCTGTCTATTTCGTTCATCCATAGTTGCCTGACTCCCCGTCGTGTAGATA
ACTACGATACGGGAGGGCTTACCATCTGGCCCCAGTGCTGCAATGATACCGCGAGACCCACGCTCACCGG
CTCCAGATTTATCAGCAATAAACCAGCCAGCCGGAAGGGCCGAGCGCAGAAGTGGTCCTGCAACTTTATC
CGCCTCCATCCAGTCTATTAATTGTTGCCGGGAAGCTAGAGTAAGTAGTTCGCCAGTTAATAGTTTGCGC
AACGTTGTTGCCATTGCTACAGGCATCGTGGTGTCACGCTCGTCGTTTGGTATGGCTTCATTCAGCTCCG
GTTCCCAACGATCAAGGCGAGTTACATGATCCCCCATGTTGTGCAAAAAAGCGGTTAGCTCCTTCGGTCC
TCCGATCGTTGTCAGAAGTAAGTTGGCCGCAGTGTTATCACTCATGGTTATGGCAGCACTGCATAATTCT
CTTACTGTCATGCCATCCGTAAGATGCTTTTCTGTGACTGGTGAGTACTCAACCAAGTCATTCTGAGAAT
AGTGTATGCGGCGACCGAGTTGCTCTTGCCCGGCGTCAATACGGGATAATACCGCGCCACATAGCAGAAC
TTTAAAAGTGCTCATCATTGGAAAACGTTCTTCGGGGCGAAAACTCTCAAGGATCTTACCGCTGTTGAGA
TCCAGTTCGATGTAACCCACTCGTGCACCCAACTGATCTTCAGCATCTTTTACTTTCACCAGCGTTTCTG
GGTGAGCAAAAACAGGAAGGCAAAATGCCGCAAAAAAGGGAATAAGGGCGACACGGAAATGTTGAATACT
CATACTCTTCCTTTTTCAATATTATTGAAGCATTTATCAGGGTTATTGTCTCATGAGCGGATACATATTT
GAATGTATTTAGAAAAATAAACAAATAGGGGTTCCGCGCACATTTCCCCGAAAAGTGCCACCTGACGTCT
AAGAAACCATTATTATCATGACATTAACCTATAAAAATAGGCGTATCACGAGGCCCTTTCGTCTCGCGCG
TTTCGGTGATGACGGTGAAAACCTCTGACACATGCAGCTCCCGGAGACGGTCACAGCTTGTCTGTAAGCG
GATGCCGGGAGCAGACAAGCCCGTCAGGGCGCGTCAGCGGGTGTTGGCGGGTGTCGGGGCTGGCTTAACT
ATGCGGCATCAGAGCAGATTGTACTGAGAGTGCACCATATGGACATATTGTCGTTAGAACGCGGCTACAA
TTAATACATAACCTTATGTATCATACACATACGATTTAGGTGACACTATAGA
